>Addgene plasmid #242531 | pPD0034_CROP-seq-mCherry2-2xMS2 | addgene full sequence | sequence record 493043 | Addgene NGS Result
CTCAAGATTCTGAAACGATAATGGTGAATATCCCTGCCTAACTCTATTCACTATAGAAAGTACAGCAAAA
ACTATTCTTAAACCTACCAAGCCTCCTACTATCATTATGAATAATTTTATATACCACAGCCAATTTGTTA
TGTTAAACCAATTCCACAAACTTGCCCATTTATCTAATTCCAATAATTCTTGTTCATTCTTTTCTTGCTG
GTTTTGCGATTCTTCAATTAAGGAGTGTATTAAGCTTGTGTAATTGTTAATTTCTCTGTCCCACTCCATC
CAGGTCGTGTGATTCCAAATCTGTTCCAGAGATTTATTACTCCAACTAGCATTCCAAGGCACAGCAGTGG
TGCAAATGAGTTTTCCAGAGCAACCCCAAATCCCCAGGAGCTGTTGATCCTTTAGGTATCTTTCCACAGC
CAGGATTCTTGCCTGGAGCTGCTTGATGCCCCAGACTGTGAGTTGCAACAGATGCTGTTGCGCCTCAATA
GCCCTCAGCAAATTGTTCTGCTGCTGCACTATACCAGACAATAATTGTCTGGCCTGTACCGTCAGCGTCA
TTGACGCTGCGCCCATAGTGCTTCCTGCTGCTCCCAAGAACCCAAGGAACAAAGCTCCTATTCCCACTGC
TCTTTTTTCTCTCTGCACCACTCTTCTCTTTGCCTTGGTGGGTGCTACTCCTAATGGTTCAATTTTTACT
ACTTTATATTTATATAATTCACTTCTCCAATTGTCCCTCATATCTCCTCCTCCAGGTCTGAAGATCAGCG
GCCGCTTGCTGTGCGGTGGTCTTACTTTTGTTTTGCTCTTCCTCTATCTTGTCTAAAGCTTCCTTGGTGT
CTTTTATCTCTATCCTTTGATGCACACAATAGAGGGTTGCTACTGTATTATATAATGATCTAAGTTCTTC
TGATCCTGTCTGAAGGGATGGTTGTAGCTGTCCCAGTATTTGTCTACAGCCTTCTGATGTTTCTAACAGG
CCAGGATTAACTGCGAATCGTTCTAGCTCCCTGCTTGCCCATACTATATGTTTTAATTTATATTTTTTCT
TTCCCCCTGGCCTTAACCGAATTTTTTCCCATCGCGATCTAATTCTCCCCCGCTTAATACTGACGCTCTC
GCACCCATCTCTCTCCTTCTAGCCTCCGCTAGTCAAAATTTTTGGCGTACTCACCAGTCGCCGCCCCTCG
CCTCTTGCCGTGCGCGCTTCAGCAAGCCGAGTCCTGCGTCGAGAGAGCTCCTCTGGTTTCCCTTTCGCTT
TCAAGTCCCTGTTCGGGCGCCACTGCTAGAGATTTTCCACACTGACTAAAAGGGTCTGAGGGATCTCTAG
TTACCAGAGTCACACAACAGACGGGCACACACTACTTGAAGCACTCAAGGCAAGCTTTATTGAGGCTTAA
GCAGTGGGTTCCCTAGTTAGCCAGAGAGCTCCCAGGCTCAGATCTGGTCTAACCAGAGAGACCCGTTTAT
GTATCGAGCTAGGCACTTAAATACAATATCTCTGCAATGCGGCAATTCAGTGGTTCGTCCAATCCATGTC
AGACCCGTCTGTTGCCTTCCTAATAAGGCACGATCGTACCACCTTACTTCCACCAATCGGCATGCACGGT
GCTTTTTCTCTCCTTGTAAGGCATGTTGCTAACTCATCGTTACCATGTTGCAAGACTACAAGAGTATTGC
ATAAGACTACATTAAGCTTGCAGCTCCAGCTTTTGTTCCCTTTAGTGAGGGTTAATTGCGCGCTTGGCGT
AATCATGGTCATAGCTGTTTCCTGTGTGAAATTGTTATCCGCTCACAATTCCACACAACATACGAGCCGG
AAGCATAAAGTGTAAAGCCTGGGGTGCCTAATGAGTGAGCTAACTCACATTAATTGCGTTGCGCTCACTG
CCCGCTTTCCAGTCGGGAAACCTGTCGTGCCAGCTGCATTAATGAATCGGCCAACGCGCGGGGAGAGGCG
GTTTGCGTATTGGGCGCTCTTCCGCTTCCTCGCTCACTGACTCGCTGCGCTCGGTCGTTCGGCTGCGGCG
AGCGGTATCAGCTCACTCAAAGGCGGTAATACGGTTATCCACAGAATCAGGGGATAACGCAGGAAAGAAC
ATGTGAGCAAAAGGCCAGCAAAAGGCCAGGAACCGTAAAAAGGCCGCGTTGCTGGCGTTTTTCCATAGGC
TCCGCCCCCCTGACGAGCATCACAAAAATCGACGCTCAAGTCAGAGGTGGCGAAACCCGACAGGACTATA
AAGATACCAGGCGTTTCCCCCTGGAAGCTCCCTCGTGCGCTCTCCTGTTCCGACCCTGCCGCTTACCGGA
TACCTGTCCGCCTTTCTCCCTTCGGGAAGCGTGGCGCTTTCTCATAGCTCACGCTGTAGGTATCTCAGTT
CGGTGTAGGTCGTTCGCTCCAAGCTGGGCTGTGTGCACGAACCCCCCGTTCAGCCCGACCGCTGCGCCTT
ATCCGGTAACTATCGTCTTGAGTCCAACCCGGTAAGACACGACTTATCGCCACTGGCAGCAGCCACTGGT
AACAGGATTAGCAGAGCGAGGTATGTAGGCGGTGCTACAGAGTTCTTGAAGTGGTGGCCTAACTACGGCT
ACACTAGAAGAACAGTATTTGGTATCTGCGCTCTGCTGAAGCCAGTTACCTTCGGAAAAAGAGTTGGTAG
CTCTTGATCCGGCAAACAAACCACCGCTGGTAGCGGTGGTTTTTTTGTTTGCAAGCAGCAGATTACGCGC
AGAAAAAAAGGATCTCAAGAAGATCCTTTGATCTTTTCTACGGGGTCTGACGCTCAGTGGAACGAAAACT
CACGTTAAGGGATTTTGGTCATGAGATTATCAAAAAGGATCTTCACCTAGATCCTTTTAAATTAAAAATG
AAGTTTTAAATCAATCTAAAGTATATATGAGTAAACTTGGTCTGACAGTTACCAATGCTTAATCAGTGAG
GCACCTATCTCAGCGATCTGTCTATTTCGTTCATCCATAGTTGCCTGACTCCCCGTCGTGTAGATAACTA
CGATACGGGAGGGCTTACCATCTGGCCCCAGTGCTGCAATGATACCGCGAGACCCACGCTCACCGGCTCC
AGATTTATCAGCAATAAACCAGCCAGCCGGAAGGGCCGAGCGCAGAAGTGGTCCTGCAACTTTATCCGCC
TCCATCCAGTCTATTAATTGTTGCCGGGAAGCTAGAGTAAGTAGTTCGCCAGTTAATAGTTTGCGCAACG
TTGTTGCCATTGCTACAGGCATCGTGGTGTCACGCTCGTCGTTTGGTATGGCTTCATTCAGCTCCGGTTC
CCAACGATCAAGGCGAGTTACATGATCCCCCATGTTGTGCAAAAAAGCGGTTAGCTCCTTCGGTCCTCCG
ATCGTTGTCAGAAGTAAGTTGGCCGCAGTGTTATCACTCATGGTTATGGCAGCACTGCATAATTCTCTTA
CTGTCATGCCATCCGTAAGATGCTTTTCTGTGACTGGTGAGTACTCAACCAAGTCATTCTGAGAATAGTG
TATGCGGCGACCGAGTTGCTCTTGCCCGGCGTCAATACGGGATAATACCGCGCCACATAGCAGAACTTTA
AAAGTGCTCATCATTGGAAAACGTTCTTCGGGGCGAAAACTCTCAAGGATCTTACCGCTGTTGAGATCCA
GTTCGATGTAACCCACTCGTGCACCCAACTGATCTTCAGCATCTTTTACTTTCACCAGCGTTTCTGGGTG
AGCAAAAACAGGAAGGCAAAATGCCGCAAAAAAGGGAATAAGGGCGACACGGAAATGTTGAATACTCATA
CTCTTCCTTTTTCAATATTATTGAAGCATTTATCAGGGTTATTGTCTCATGAGCGGATACATATTTGAAT
GTATTTAGAAAAATAAACAAATAGGGGTTCCGCGCACATTTCCCCGAAAAGTGCCACCTAAATTGTAAGC
GTTAATATTTTGTTAAAATTCGCGTTAAATTTTTGTTAAATCAGCTCATTTTTTAACCAATAGGCCGAAA
TCGGCAAAATCCCTTATAAATCAAAAGAATAGACCGAGATAGGGT
[37 nt withheld, positions 4036-4072]
AAAGAACGTGGACTCCAACGTCAAAGG
[49 nt withheld, positions 4100-4148]
T
[91 nt withheld, positions 4150-4240]
G
[124 nt withheld, positions 4242-4365]
CCCATTCGCCATTCAGGCTGCGCAACTGTTGGGAAGGGCGATCGGTGCGGGCCTCTTCGCTATTACGCCA
GCTGGCGAAAGGGGGATGTGCTGCAAGGCGATTAAGTTGGGTAACGCCAGGGTTTTCCCAGTCACGACGT
TGTAAAACGACGGCCAGTGAGCGCGCGTAATACGACTCACTATAGGGCGAATTGGGTACGTCCCTAGGCC
TCCAAAAAAGCCTCCTCACTACTTCTGGAATAGCTCAGAGGCCGAGGCGGCCTCGGCCTCTGCATAAATA
AAAAAAATTAGTCAGCCATGGGGCGGAGAATGGGCGGAACGGGCGGAGTTAGGGGCGGGATAGCTAGAGC
CAGACATGATAAGATACATTGATGAGTTTGGACAAACCACAACTAGAATGCAGTGAAAAAAATGCTTTAT
TTGTGAAATTTGTGATGCTATTGCTTTATTTGTAACCATTATAAGCTGCAATAAACAAGTTCCTCTCACT
CTCTGATATTCATTTCTTTGCAAGTTATAAATACTGAATAATAAGATGACATGAACTACTATACGTACTG
CTAGAGATTTTCCACACTGACTAAAAGGGTCTGAGGGATCTCTAGTTACCAGAGTCACACAACAGACGGG
CACACACTACTTGAAGCACTCAAGGCAAGCTTTATTGAGGCTTAAGCAGTGGGTTCCCTAGTTAGCCAGA
GAGCTCCCAGGCTCAGATCTGGTCTAACCAGAGAGACCCAGTACAAGCAAAAAGCAGTGTCTCAAGATCT
AGTTACGCCAAGCTTGGTGCGCCAAGCTTAAAAAAGCACCGACTCGGTGCCACTTGGCCCTGCAGACATG
GGTGATCCTCATGTTGGCCAAGTTGATAACGGACTAGCCTTATTTTAACTTGCTAGGCCCTGCAGACATG
GGTGATCCTCATGTTGGCCTAGCTCTAAAACAGAGACGTCGATGGAATGTATAATATGCCAGGACAAGAC
TTACTAAAATTTTATTTAGAAGATAAGTCATGATTTGCTGTTCGCCCAAGTGGAACTGAACCTAAACTAA
AAATTTATTTTATAGGTGTTGGTGAATCTGTTCAAAACGCTAAAGTTAAAGTAGACGAAATTATTAAAGA
ATTAAAATTAAAAATGAATATATAGGAGAAAAAATGAAACTAAACAAATATATAGATCACACATTATTAA
AACAAGATGCTACGAAAGCTGAAATTAAACAATTATGTGATGAAGCAATTGAATTTGATTTTGCAACAGT
TTGTGTTAATTCATATTGAACAAGCTATTGTAAAGAATTATTAAAAGGCACAAATGTAGGAATAACAAAT
GTTGTAGGTTTTCCTCTAGGTGCATGCACAACAGCTACAAAAGCATTCGAAGTTTCTGAAGCAATTAAAG
ATGGTGCAACAGAAATTGATATGGTATTAAATATTGGTGCATTAAAAGACAAAAATTATGAATTAGTTTT
AGAAGACATGAAAGCTGTAAAAAAAGCAGCTGGATCACATGTTGTTAAATGTATTATGGAAAATTGTTTA
TTAACAAAAGAAGAAATCATGAAAGCTTGTGAAATAGCTGTTGAAGCTGGATTAGAATTTGTTAAAACAT
CAACAGGATTTTCAAAATCAGGTGCAACATTTGAAGATGTTAAACTAATGAAGTCAGTTGTTAAAGACAA
TGCTTTAGTTAAAGCAGCTGGTGGAGTTAGAACATTTGAAGATGCTCAAAAAATGATTGAAGCAGGAGCT
GACCGCTTAGGAACAAGTGGTGGAGTAGCTATTATTAAAGGTGAAGAAAACAACGCGAGTTACTAAAACT
AGCGTTTTTTTATTTTGCTCATTTTTATTAAAAGTTTGCAAAAAGGAACATAAAAATTCTAATTATTGAT
ACTAAAGTTATTAAAAAGAAGATTTTGGTTGATTTTATAAAGGTCATAGAATATAATATTTTAGCATGTG
TATTTTGTGTGCTCATTTACAACCGTCTCCGGTGTTTCGTCCTTTCCACAAGATATATAAAGCCAAGAAA
TCGAAATACTTTCAAGTTACGGTAAGCATATGATAGTCCATTTTAAAACATAATTTTAAAACTGCAAACT
ACCCAAGAAATTATTACTTTCTACGTCACGTATTTTGTACTAATATCTTTGTGTTTACAGTCAAATTAAT
TCTAATTATCTCTCTAACAGCCTTGTATCGTATATGCAAATATGAAGGAATCATGGGAAATAGGCCCTCT
CTGGGTCCCCTCGGGGTTGGGAGGTGGGTCTGAAACGATAATGGTGAAATCTTGTCTTCGTTGGGAGTGA
ATTAGCCCTTCCAGTCCCCCCTTTTCTTTTAAAAAGTGGCTAAGATCTACAGCTGCCTTGTAAGTCATTG
GTCTTAAAGTCGACGCGGGGAGGCGGCCCAAAGGGAGATCCGACTCGTCTGAGGGCGAAGGCGAAGACGC
GGAAGAGGCCGCAGAGCCGGCAGCAGGCCGCGGGAAGGAAGGTCCGCTGGATTGAGGGCCGAAGGGACGT
AGCAGAAGGACGTCCCGCGCAGAATCCAGGTGGCAACACAGGCGAGCAGCCAAGGAAAGGACGATGATTT
CCCCGACAACACCACGGAATTGTCAGTGCCCAACAGCCGAGCCCCTGTCCAGCAGCGGGCAAGGCAGGCG
GCGATGAGTTCCGCCGTGGCAATAGGGAGGGGGAAAGCGAAAGTCCCGGAAAGGAGCTGACAGGTGGTGG
CAATGCCCCAACCAGTGGGGGTTGCGTCAGCAAACACAGTGCACACCACGCCACGTTGCCTGACAACGGG
CCACAACTCCTCATAAAGAGACAGCAACCAGGATTTATACAAGGAGGAGAAAATGAAAGCCATACGGGAA
GCAATAGCATGATACAAAGGCATTAAAGCAGCGTATCCACATAGCGTAAAAGGAGCAACATAGTTAAGAA
TACCAGTCAATCTTTCACAAATTTTGTAATCCAGAGGTTGATTGTCGACTTAACGCGTTCACTTGTACAG
CTCGTCCATGCCGCCGGTGCTGTGCCTGCCCTCGGCCCTCTCGTACTGCTCCACGATGGTGTAGTCCTCG
TTGTGGCTCAGGATGTCCAGCTTGATGTCCACGTTGTAGGCGCCGGGCAGCTGCACGGGCTTCTTGGCCT
TGTAGGTGGTCTTCACCTCGGCGTCGTAGTGGCCGCCGTCCTTCAGCTTCAGCCTCTGCTTGATCTCGCC
CTTCAGGGCGCCGTCCTCGGGGTACATCCTCTCGGTGCTGGCCTCCCAGCCCATGGTCCTGCACTGCATC
ACGGGGCCGTCGCTGGGGAAGTTGGTGCCCCTCAGCTTCACCTTGTAGATGAACTCGCCGTCCTGCAGGC
TGCTGTCCTGGGTCACGGTCACCACGCCGCCGTCCTCGAAGTTCATCACCCTCTCCCAGTTGAAGCCCTC
GGGGAAGCTCAGCTTCAGGTAGTCGGGGATGTCGGCGGGGTGCTTCACGTAGGCCTTGCTGCCGTACATG
AACTGGGGGCTCAGGATGTCCCAGGCGAAGGGCAGGGGGCCGCCCTTGGTCACCTTCAGCTTGGCGGTCT
GGGTGCCCTCGTAGGGCCTGCCCTCGCCCTCGCCCTCGATCTCGAACTCGTGGCCGTTCACGCTGCCCTC
CATGTGCACCTTGAACCTCATGAACTCCTTGATGATGGCCATGTTGTCCTCCTCGCCCTTGCTCACCATA
GGACCGGGGTTTTCTTCCACGTCGCCTGCTTGCTTTAACAGAGAGAAGTTCGTGGCTCCGGATCCGGCAC
CGGGCTTGCGGGTCATGCACCAGGTGCGCGGTCCTTCGGGCACCTCGACGTCGGCGGTGACGGTGAAGCC
GAGCCGCTCGTAGAAGGGGAGGTTGCGGGGCGCGGAGGTCTCCAGGAAGGCGGGCACCCCGGCGCGCTCG
GCCGCCTCCACTCCGGGGAGCACGACGGCGCTGCCCAGACCCTTGCCCTGGTGGTCGGGCGAGACTCCGA
CGGTGGCCAGGAACCACGCGGGCTCCTTGGGCCGGTGCGGCGCCAGGAGGCCTTCCATCTGTTGCTGCGC
GGCCAGCCGGGAACCGCTCAACTCGGCCATGCGCGGGCCGATCTCGGCGAACACCGCCCCCGCTTCGACG
CTCTCCGGCGTGGTCCAGACCGCCACGGCGGCGCCGTCGTCCGCGACCCACACCTTGCCGATGTCGAGCC
CGACGCGCGTGAGGAAGAGTTCTTGCAGCTCGGTGACCCGCTCGATGTGGCGGTCCGGATCGACGGTGTG
GCGCGTGGCGGGGTAGTCGGCGAACGCGGCGGCGAGGGTGCGTACGGCCCTGGGGACGTCGTCGCGGGTG
GCGAGGCGCACCGTGGGCTTGTACTCGGTCATGGTGGCCGTACGTCACGACACCTGAAATGGAAGAAAAA
AACTTTGAACCACTGTCTGAGGCTTGAGAATGAACCAAGATCCAAACTCAAAAAGGGCAAATTCCAAGGA
GAATTACATCAAGTGCCAAGCTGGCCTAACTTCAGTCTCCACCCACTCAGTGTGGGGAAACTCCATCGCA
TAAAACCCCTCCCCCCAACCTAAAGACGACGTACTCCAAAAGCTCGAGAACTAATCGAGGTGCCTGGACG
GCGCCCGGTACTCCGTGGAGTCACATGAAGCGACGGCTGAGGACGGAAAGGCCCTTTTCCTTTGTGTGGG
TGACTCACCCGCCCGCTCTCCCGAGCGCCGCGTCCTCCATTTTGAGCTCCCTGCAGCAGGGCCGGGAAGC
GGCCATCTTTCCGCTCACGCAACTGGTGCCGACCGGGCCAGCCTTGCCGCCCAGGGCGGGGCGATACACG
GCGGCGCGAGGCCAGGCACCAGAGCAGGCCGGCCAGCTTGAGACTACCCCCGTCCGATTCTCGGTGGCCG
CGCTCGCAGGCCCCGCCTCGCCGAACATGTGCGCTGGGACGCACGGGCCCCGTCGCCGCCCGCGGCCCCA
AAAACCGAAATACCAGTGTGCAGATCTTGGCCCGCATTTACAAGACTATCTTGCCAGAAAAAAAGCGTCG
CAGCAGGTCATCAAAAATTTTAAATGGCTAGAGACTTATCGAAAGCAGCGAGACAGGCGCGAAGGTGCCA
CCAGATTCGCACGCGGCGGCCCCAGCGCCCAGGCCAGGCCTCAACTCAAGCACGAGGCGAAGGGGCTCCT
TAAGCGCAAGGCCTCGAACTCTCCCACCCACTTCCAACCCGAAGCTCGGGATCAAGAATCACGTACTGCA
GCCAGGTGGAAGTAATTCAAGGCACGCAAGGGCCATAACCCGTAAAGAGGCCAGGCCCGCGGGAACCACA
CACGGCACTTACCTGTGTTCTGGCGGCAAACCCGTTGCGAAAAAGAACGTTCACGGCGACTACTGCACTT
ATATACGGTTCTCCCCCACCCTCGGGAAAAAGGCGGAGCCAGTACACGACATCACTTTCCCAGTTTACCC
CGCGCCACCTTCTCTAGGCACCGGATCAATTGCCGACCCCTCCCCCCAACTTCTCGGGGACTGTGGGCGA
TGTGCGCTCTGCCCACTGACGGGCACCGGAGCCAATTCCCACTCCTTTCAAGACCTAGAAGGTCCATTAG
CTGCAAAGATTCCTCTCTGTTTAAAACTTTATCCATCTTTGCACCCGGGCCCCCTCGAGCCGGCGCCAAA
GTGGATCTCTGCTGTCCCTGTAATAAACCCGAAAATTTTGAATTTTTGTAATTTGTTTTTGTAATTCTTT
AGTTTGTATGTCTGTTGCTATTATGTCTACTATTCTTTCCCCTGCACTGTACCCCCCAATCCCCCCTTTT
CTTTTAAAATTGTGGATGAATACTGCCATTTGT
Features (pLannotate 1.2.2; 35 found; start..end, strand, type, name):
    386..619     -  misc_feature   RRE: The Rev response element (RRE) of HIV-1 allows for Rev-dependent mRNA export from the nucleus to the cytoplasm.
    765..1128    -  CDS            HIV-1 gag (fragment): gag protein from human immunodeficiency virus 1; gag
   1112..1237    -  misc_feature   HIV-1 Ψ: packaging signal of human immunodeficiency virus type 1
   1284..1464    -  LTR            5' LTR (truncated): truncated 5' long terminal repeat (LTR) from HIV-1
   1465..1691    -  promoter       RSV promoter: Rous sarcoma virus enhancer/promoter
   1719..1737    -  promoter       T3 promoter: promoter for bacteriophage T3 RNA polymerase
   1782..1798    -  protein_bind   lac operator: The lac repressor binds to the lac operator to inhibit transcription in E. coli. This inhibition can be relieved by adding lactose or isopropyl-β-D-thiogalactopyranoside (IPTG). lac repressor encoded by lacI
   1806..1836    -  promoter       lac promoter: promoter for the E. coli lac operon
   1851..1872    -  protein_bind   CAP binding site: CAP binding activates transcription in the presence of cAMP. E. coli catabolite activator protein
   1885..1977    -  CDS            lacI (fragment): lac repressor; lacI; The lac repressor binds to the lac operator to inhibit transcription in E. coli. This inhibition can be relieved by adding lactose or isopropyl-β-D-thiogalactopyranoside (IPTG).
   2160..2748    -  rep_origin     ori: high-copy-number ColE1/pMB1/pBR322/pUC origin of replication
   2919..3779    -  CDS            AmpR: β-lactamase; bla; confers resistance to ampicillin, carbenicillin, and related antibiotics
   3780..3884    -  promoter       AmpR promoter: bla
   3937..4365    -  rep_origin     f1 ori (sequence partly withheld): f1 bacteriophage origin of replication; arrow indicates direction of (+) strand synthesis
   4370..4525    -  CDS            lacZα (fragment): LacZα fragment of β-galactosidase; lacZ fragment
   4533..4551    +  promoter       T7 promoter: promoter for bacteriophage T7 RNA polymerase
   4572..4706    -  rep_origin     SV40 ori: SV40 origin of replication
   4725..4846    -  polyA_signal   SV40 poly(A) signal: SV40 polyadenylation signal
   4924..5104    -  LTR            5' LTR (truncated): truncated 5' long terminal repeat (LTR) from HIV-1
   5171..5190    -  misc_RNA       gRNA scaffold (fragment): guide RNA scaffold for the Streptococcus pyogenes CRISPR/Cas9 system
   5201..5219    -  misc_RNA       MS2 stem loop: stem loop that binds the bacteriophage MS2 coat protein
   5224..5260    -  misc_RNA       gRNA scaffold (fragment): guide RNA scaffold for the Streptococcus pyogenes CRISPR/Cas9 system
   5271..5289    -  misc_RNA       MS2 stem loop: stem loop that binds the bacteriophage MS2 coat protein
   5519..6178    +  CDS            deoC1: DEOC1_STAAN - Also known as dra. Experimental evidence at protein level: Swiss-Prot protein existence level 1. Catalyzes a reversible aldol reaction between acetaldehyde and D-glyceraldehyde 3-phosphate to generate 2-deoxy-D-ribose 5- phosphate. From Staphylococcus aureus (strain N315).
   6364..6604    -  promoter       U6 promoter: RNA polymerase III promoter for human U6 snRNA
   6608..6634    -  CDS            Rev (fragment): human immunodeficiency virus 1 (HIV-1) Rev protein; rev; enhances nuclear export of unspliced and incompletely spliced viral mRNAs
   6654..6764    -  CDS            nef (fragment): NEF_HV1LA - Experimental evidence at protein level: Swiss-Prot protein existence level 1. Extracellular Nef protein targets CD4(+) T-lymphocytes for apoptosis by interacting with CXCR4 surface receptors. From Human immunodeficiency virus type 1 group M subtype B (isolate Lai) (HIV-1).
   6760..7348    -  misc_feature   WPRE: woodchuck hepatitis virus posttranscriptional regulatory element
   7367..8074    -  CDS            mCherry2: mCherry2 is a basic (constitutively fluorescent) red fluorescent protein published in 2017, derived from Discosoma sp.. It has very low acid sensitivity.
   8075..8131    -  CDS            P2A: 2A peptide from porcine teschovirus-1 polyprotein Eukaryotic ribosomes fail to insert a peptide bond between the Gly and Pro residues, yielding separate polypeptides.
   8141..8737    -  CDS            PuroR (fragment): puromycin N-acetyltransferase; pac from Streptomyces; confers resistance to puromycin
   8759..9697    -  intron         EF-1α intron A: intron upstream of the start codon of human EF-1α
   9698..9909    -  promoter       EF-1α core promoter: core promoter for human elongation factor EF-1α
   9935..10001   -  CDS            small t antigen (fragment): SV40 (simian virus 40) small t antigen
  10067..10184   -  misc_feature   cPPT/CTS: central polypurine tract and central termination sequence of HIV-1
