[The description below was written by a language model from this plasmid's Addgene catalogue record and pLannotate feature annotations shown in this document.]
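Description:
pPD0034_CROP-seq-mCherry2-2xMS2 is a third-generation-style lentiviral guide RNA vector derived from LentiGuide-Puro and built in the CROP-seq configuration, about 10.2 kb in the sequenced record. It is maintained in E. coli through a high-copy ColE1/pUC-type origin with ampicillin resistance, and the backbone also carries an f1 origin, an SV40 origin and residual lac/T3/T7 elements. The viral portion comprises an RSV promoter fused to a truncated HIV-1 5' LTR, the Ψ packaging signal with a gag fragment, the RRE for Rev-dependent export, the cPPT/CTS, a WPRE, and a truncated 3' LTR followed by an SV40 polyadenylation signal.

Two expression units sit within the provirus. An EF-1α promoter with its intron A drives a puromycin resistance gene joined through a P2A peptide to mCherry2, so transduced cells can be either drug selected or identified and sorted by red fluorescence. Downstream of the WPRE, next to the 3' LTR, a human U6 promoter drives an S. pyogenes Cas9 guide scaffold that is interrupted by two MS2 stem loops, which bind MS2 coat protein and could therefore recruit MS2-fused proteins to the guide; the record does not say which partner is intended. Between U6 and the scaffold lies a segment annotated as a bacterial deoC1 sequence, which most likely serves as a filler to be replaced by guide spacers, although the record does not state this. In the CROP-seq design, placing the guide cassette near the 3' LTR causes it to be copied during reverse transcription and to be included in the polyadenylated EF-1α transcript, making guides readable in single-cell RNA sequencing. The stated purpose is general screening, and the associated publication concerns CRISPR screening in CAR T cells.
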