Addgene plasmid #242531: pPD0034_CROP-seq-mCherry2-2xMS2
Purpose: General screening
Depositing lab: Christoph Bock & Paul Datlinger. Depositing organization: CeMM Research Center for Molecular Medicine. Publication: Systematic discovery of CRISPR-boosted CAR T cell immunotherapies. Datlinger P, Pankevich EV, Arnold CD, Pranckevicius N, Lin J, Romanovskaia D, Schaefer M, Piras F, Orts AC, Nemc A, Biesaga PN, Chan M, Neuwirth T, Artemov AV, Li W, Ladstatter S, Krausgruber T, Bock C. Nature. 2025 Oct;646(8086):963-972. doi: 10.1038/s41586-025-09507-9. Epub 2025 Sep 24. PubMed 40993398.
Backbone
  Vector backbone: LentiGuide-Puro
  Vector type: Lentiviral
  Selectable markers: Puromycin ; mCherry2
Growth in bacteria
  Bacterial resistance: Ampicillin, 100 μg/mL
  Growth temperature: 30°C
  Growth strain: NEB Stable
  Copy number: High Copy
Gene/Insert
  Gene/Insert name: mCherry2-2xMS2
  Species: Other
  Cloning method: Gibson Cloning
Terms and licenses: Academic/Nonprofit Terms; Industry Terms: Not Available to Industry
How to cite: pPD0034_CROP-seq-mCherry2-2xMS2 was a gift from Christoph Bock & Paul Datlinger (Addgene plasmid # 242531 ; http://n2t.net/addgene:242531 ; RRID:Addgene_242531)
